>Addgene plasmid #157281 | pD649-HAsp-KAZALD1-COMP5AP-AviTag-9xHis | depositor full sequence | sequence record 303671 | Full Sequence
TTTCAATATTATTGAAGCATTTATCAGGGTTATTGTCTCATGAGCGGATACATATTTGAATGTATTTAGA
AAAATAAACAAATAGGGGTCAGTGTTACAACCAATTAACCAATTCTGAACATTATCGCGAGCCCATTTAT
ACCTGAATATGGCTCATAACACCCCTTGCTCATGACCAAAATCCCTTAACGTGAGTTACGCGCGCGTCGT
TCCACTGAGCGTCAGACCCCGTAGAAAAGATCAAAGGATCTTCTTGAGATCCTTTTTTTCTGCGCGTAAT
CTGCTGCTTGCAAACAAAAAAACCACCGCTACCAGCGGTGGTTTGTTTGCCGGATCAAGAGCTACCAACT
CTTTTTCCGAAGGTAACTGGCTTCAGCAGAGCGCAGATACCAAATACTGTTCTTCTAGTGTAGCCGTAGT
TAGCCCACCACTTCAAGAACTCTGTAGCACCGCCTACATACCTCGCTCTGCTAATCCTGTTACCAGTGGC
TGCTGCCAGTGGCGATAAGTCGTGTCTTACCGGGTTGGACTCAAGACGATAGTTACCGGATAAGGCGCAG
CGGTCGGGCTGAACGGGGGGTTCGTGCACACAGCCCAGCTTGGAGCGAACGACCTACACCGAACTGAGAT
ACCTACAGCGTGAGCTATGAGAAAGCGCCACGCTTCCCGAAGGGAGAAAGGCGGACAGGTATCCGGTAAG
CGGCAGGGTCGGAACAGGAGAGCGCACGAGGGAGCTTCCAGGGGGAAACGCCTGGTATCTTTATAGTCCT
GTCGGGTTTCGCCACCTCTGACTTGAGCGTCGATTTTTGTGATGCTCGTCAGGGGGGCGGAGCCTATGGA
AAAACGCCAGCAACGCGGCCTTTTTACGGTTCCTGGCCTTTTGCTGGCCTTTTGCTCACATGTTCTTTCC
TGCGTTATCCCCTGATTCTGTGGATAACCGTATTACCGCCTTTGAGTGAGCTGATACCGCTCGCCGCAGC
CGAACGACCGAGCGCAGCGAGTCAGTGAGCGAGGAAGCGGAAGGCGAGAGTAGGGAACTGCCAGGCATCA
AACTAAGCAGAAGGCCCCTGACGGATGGCCTTTTTGCGTTTCTACAAACTCTTTCTGTGTTGTAAAACGA
CGGCCAGTCTTAAGCTCGGGCCCCCTGGGCGGTTCTGATAACGAGTAATCGTTAATCCGCAAATAACGTA
AAAACCCGCTTCGGCGGGTTTTTTTATGGGGGGAGTTTAGGGAAAGAGCATTTGTCAGAATATTTAAGGG
CGCCTGTCACTTTGCTTGATATATGAGAATTATTTAACCTTATAAATGAGAAAAAAGCAACGCACTTTAA
ATAAGATACGTTGCTTTTTCGATTGATGAACACCTATAATTAAACTATTCATCTATTATTTATGATTTTT
TGTATATACAATATTTCTAGTTTGTTAAAGAGAATTAAGAAAATAAATCTCGAAAATAATAAAGGGAAAA
TCAGTTTTTGATATCAAAATTATACATGTCAACGATAATACAAAATATAATACAAACTATAAGATGTTAT
CAGTATTTATTATCATTTAGAATAAATTTTGTGTCGCCCTTAATTGTGAGCGGATAACAATTACGAGCTT
CATGCACAGTGGCGTTGACTCAATATTGGCCATTAGCCATATTATTCATTGGTTATATAGCATAAATCAA
TATTGGCTATTGGCCATTGCATACGTTGTATCTATATCATAATATGTACATTTATATTGGCTCATGTCCA
ATATGACCGCCATGTTGGCATTGATTATTGACTAGTTATTAATAGTAATCAATTACGGGGTCATTAGTTC
ATAGCCCATATATGGAGTTCCGCGTTACATAACTTACGGTAAATGGCCCGCCTGGCTGACCGCCCAACGA
CCCCCGCCCATTGACGTCAATAATGACGTATGTTCCCATAGTAACGCCAATAGGGACTTTCCATTGACGT
CAATGGGTGGAGTATTTACGGTAAACTGCCCACTTGGCAGTACATCAAGTGTATCATATGCCAAGTACGC
CCCCTATTGACGTCAATGACGGTAAATGGCCCGCCTGGCATTATGCCCAGTACATGACCTTATGGGACTT
TCCTACTTGGCAGTACATCTACGTATTAGTCATCGCTATTACCATGGTGATGCGGTTTTGGCAGTACATC
AATGGGCGTGGATAGCGGTTTGACTCACGGGGATTTCCAAGTCTCCACCCCATTGACGTCAATGGGAGTT
TGTTTTGGCACCAAAATCAACGGGACTTTCCAAAATGTCGTAACAACTCCGCCCCATTGACGCAAATGGG
CGGTAGGCGTGTACGGTGGGAGGTCTATATAAGCAGAGCTCGTTTAGTGAACCGTCAGATCGCCTGGAGA
CGCCATCCACGCTGTTTTGACCTCCATAGAAGACACCGGGACCGATCCAGCCTCCGCGGCCGGGAACGGT
GCATTGGAACGCGGATTCCCCGTGCCAAGAGTGACGTAAGTACCGCCTATAGAGTCTATAGGCCCACCCC
CTTGGCTTCGTTAGAACGCGGCTACAATTAATACATAACCTTATGTATCATACACATACGATTTAGGTGA
CACTATAGAATAACATCCACTTTGCCTTTCTCTCCACAGGTGTCCACTCCCAGGTCCAACTGCACCTCGG
TTCTATCGAAAACGCGCCTGCTAGCGCCACCATGAAGACCATCATTGCCCTGAGCTACATCTTCTGCCTG
GTGTTCGCTGCGGCCGCCAGACCTTCTCCTGGACCTGATTATCTGCGGAGAGGCTGGATGAGACTGCTGG
CCGAAGGCGAAGGATGTGCCCCTTGTAGACCTGAGGAATGTGCCGCTCCTAGAGGCTGTCTGGCCGGAAG
AGTTAGAGATGCCTGTGGCTGTTGCTGGGAGTGCGCCAATCTGGAAGGACAGCTGTGCGATCTGGACCCC
AGCGCTCACTTTTATGGACACTGTGGCGAGCAGCTGGAATGCAGACTGGATACAGGCGGAGATCTGAGCA
GAGGCGAAGTGCCTGAACCTCTGTGCGCCTGTAGAAGCCAGTCTCCTCTGTGTGGCTCTGACGGCCACAC
CTACTCTCAGATCTGCAGACTGCAAGAGGCCGCCAGGGCCAGACCTGATGCTAATCTGACAGTGGCCCAT
CCTGGACCATGTGAATCTGGCCCTCAGATCGTGTCTCACCCCTACGACACATGGAACGTGACCGGCCAGG
ATGTGATCTTCGGATGCGAGGTGTTCGCTTACCCCATGGCCTCTATCGAGTGGCGGAAGGACGGACTGGA
TATTCAGCTGCCTGGCGACGATCCTCACATCAGCGTTCAGTTTAGAGGCGGCCCACAGAGATTCGAAGTG
ACCGGATGGCTGCAGATTCAGGCCGTGCGACCTTCTGATGAGGGCACCTATAGATGCCTGGGCAGAAATG
CCCTCGGACAGGTGGAAGCTCCTGCCTCTCTGACTGTGCTGACCCCTGATCAGCTGAACAGCACCGGCAT
TCCACAGCTGAGATCCCTGAACCTGGTGCCTGAGGAAGAGGCCGAGAGCGAGGAAAACGACGACTACTAC
GGCGCGCCGGAAGATCAAGTTGATCCAAGATTGATTGATGGCAAGGGCGGATCTCTGGAGGTGCTGTTCC
AGGGACCAGGCGGAAGCGGCAATCCCGGCGGCGATCTGGCCCCCCAGATGCTGCGCGAGCTGCAGGAGAC
CAATGCCGCCCTGCAGGACGTGCGCGAGCTGCTGCGCCACCGCGTGAAGGAGATCACCTTCCTGAAGAAC
ACCGTGATGGAGTGCGACGCCTGCGGTATGCAGCCCTCTAGAGGCTCCGGCTCCATCATCCCAGTTGAGG
AGGAGAACCCGGACTTCTGGAACCGCGAGGCAGCCGAGGCCCTGGGTGCCGCCAAGAAGCTGCAGCCTGC
ACAGACAGCCGCCAAGAACCTCATCATCTTCCTGGGCGATGGGATGGGGGTGTCTACGGTGACAGCTGCC
AGGATCCTAAAAGGGCAGAAGAAGGACAAACTGGGGCCTGAGATACCCCTGGCCATGGACCGCTTCCCAT
ATGTGGCTCTGTCCAAGACATACAATGTAGACAAACATGTGCCAGACAGTGGAGCCACAGCCACGGCCTA
CCTGTGCGGGGTCAAGGGCAACTTCCAGACCATTGGCTTGAGTGCAGCCGCCCGCTTTAACCAGTGCAAC
ACGACACGCGGCAACGAGGTCATCTCCGTGATGAATCGGGCCAAGAAAGCAGGGAAGTCAGTGGGAGTGG
TAACCACCACACGAGTGCAGCACGCCTCGCCAGCCGGCACCTACGCCCACACGGTGAACCGCAACTGGTA
CTCGGACGCCGACGTGCCTGCCTCGGCCCGCCAGGAGGGGTGCCAGGACATCGCTACGCAGCTCATCTCC
AACATGGACATTGACGTGATCCTAGGTGGAGGCCGAAAGTACATGTTTCGCATGGGAACCCCAGACCCTG
AGTACCCAGATGACTACAGCCAAGGTGGGACCAGGCTGGACGGGAAGAATCTGGTGCAGGAATGGCTGGC
GAAGCGCCAGGGTGCCCGGTATGTGTGGAACCGCACTGAGCTCATGCAGGCTTCCCTGGACCCGTCTGTG
ACCCATCTCATGGGTCTCTTTGAGCCTGGAGACATGAAATACGAGATCCACCGAGACTCCACACTGGACC
CCTCCCTGATGGAGATGACAGAGGCTGCCCTGCGCCTGCTGAGCAGGAACCCCCGCGGCTTCTTCCTCTT
CGTGGAGGGTGGTCGCATCGACCATGGTCATCATGAAAGCAGGGCTTACCGGGCACTGACTGAGACGATC
ATGTTCGACGACGCCATTGAGAGGGCGGGCCAGCTCACCAGCGAGGAGGACACGCTGAGCCTCGTCACTG
CCGACCACTCCCACGTCTTCTCCTTCGGAGGCTACCCCCTGCGAGGGAGCTCCATCTTCGGGCTGGCCCC
TGGCAAGGCCCGGGACAGGAAGGCCTACACGGTCCTCCTATACGGAAACGGTCCAGGCTATGTGCTCAAG
GACGGCGCCCGGCCGGATGTTACCGAGAGCGAGAGCGGGAGCCCCGAGTATCGGCAGCAGTCAGCAGTGC
CCCTGGACGAAGAGACCCACGCAGGCGAGGACGTGGCGGTGTTCGCGCGCGGCCCGCAGGCGCACCTGGT
TCACGGCGTGCAGGAGCAGACCTTCATAGCGCACGTCATGGCCTTCGCCGCCTGCCTGGAGCCCTACACC
GCCTGCGACCTGGCGCCCCCCGCCGGCACCACCGACGCCGCGCACCCGGGTGGCGGAGGACTGAACGACA
TCTTCGAGGCTCAGAAAATCGAATGGCACGAACATCACCATCACCATCACCATCACCATTAAGGCCGGCC
TGTAGTCACTGGCACAACGCGTTACCCGGTAAGCCAATCGGGTATACACGGTCGTCATACTGCAGACAGG
GTTCTTCTACTTTGCAAGATAGTCTTGAGTAGTAAAATAAATAGATAGAGAAAATCAGCCTCGACTGTGC
CTTCTAGTTGCCAGCCATCTGTTGTTTGCCCCTCCCCCGTGCCTTCCTTGACCCTGGAAGGTGCCACTCC
CACTGTCCTTTCCTAATAAAATGAGGAAATTGCATCACAACACTCAACCCTATCTCGGTCTATTCTTTTG
ATTTATAAGGGATTTTGCCGATTTCGGCCTATTGGTTAAAAAATGAGCTGATTTAACAAAAATTTAACGC
GAATTAATTCTGTGGAATGTGTGTCAGTTAGGGTGTGGAAAGTCCCCAGGCTCCCCAGCAGGCAGAAGTA
TGCAAAGCATGCATCTCAATTAGTCAGCAACCAGGTGTGGAAAGTCCCCAGGCTCCCCAGCAGGCAGAAG
TATGCAAAGCATGCATCTCAATTAGTCAGCAACCATAGTCCCGCCCCTAACTCCGCCCATCCCGCCCCTA
ACTCCGCCCAGTTCCGCCCATTCTCCGCCCCATGGCTGACTAATTTTTTTTATTTATGCAGAGGCCGAGG
CCGCCTCTGCCTCTGAGCTATTCCAGAAGTAGTGAGGAGGCTTTTTTGGAGGCCTAGGCTTTTGCAAAAA
GCTCCCGGGAGCTTGTATATCCATTTTCGGATCTGATCAGCACGTGTTGACAATTAATCATCGGCATAGT
ATATCGGCATAGTATAATACGACAAGGTGAGGAACTAAACCATGACCGAGTACAAGCCCACGGTGCGCCT
CGCCACCCGCGACGACGTCCCCAGGGCCGTACGCACCCTCGCCGCCGCGTTCGCCGACTACCCCGCCACG
CGCCACACCGTCGATCCGGACCGCCACATCGAGCGGGTCACCGAGCTGCAAGAACTCTTCCTCACGCGCG
TCGGGCTCGACATCGGCAAGGTGTGGGTCGCGGACGACGGCGCCGCGGTGGCGGTCTGGACCACGCCGGA
GAGCGTCGAAGCGGGGGCGGTGTTCGCCGAGATCGGCCCGCGCATGGCCGAGTTGAGCGGTTCCCGGCTG
GCCGCGCAGCAACAGATGGAAGGCCTCCTGGCGCCGCACCGGCCCAAGGAGCCCGCGTGGTTCCTGGCCA
CCGTCGGCGTCTCGCCCGACCACCAGGGCAAGGGTCTGGGCAGCGCCGTCGTGCTCCCCGGAGTGGAGGC
GGCCGAGCGCGCCGGGGTGCCCGCCTTCCTGGAGACATCCGCGCCCCGCAACCTCCCCTTCTACGAGCGG
CTCGGCTTCACCGTCACCGCCGACGTCGAGGTGCCCGAAGGACCGCGCACCTGGTGCATGACCCGCAAGC
CCGGTGCCTGACACGTGCTACGAGATTTCGATTCCACCGCCGCCTTCTATGAAAGGTTGGGCTTCGGAAT
CGTTTTCCGGGACGCCGGCTGGATGATCCTCCAGCGCGGGGATCTCATGCTGGAGTTCTTCGCCCACCCC
AACTTGTTTATTGCAGCTTATAATGGTTACAAATAAAGCAATAGCATCACAAATTTCACAAATAAAGCAT
TTTTTTCACTGCATTCTAGTTGTGGTTTGTCCAAACTCATCAATGTATCTTATCATGTCTGTATACCGTC
GACCTCTAGCTAGAGCTTGGCGTAATCATGGTCATTACCAATGCTTAATCAGTGAGGCACCTATCTCAGC
GATCTGTCTATTTCGTTCATCCATAGTTGCCTGACTCCCCGTCGTGTAGATAACTACGATACGGGAGGGC
TTACCATCTGGCCCCAGCGCTGCGATGATACCGCGAGAACCACGCTCACCGGCTCCGGATTTATCAGCAA
TAAACCAGCCAGCCGGAAGGGCCGAGCGCAGAAGTGGTCCTGCAACTTTATCCGCCTCCATCCAGTCTAT
TAATTGTTGCCGGGAAGCTAGAGTAAGTAGTTCGCCAGTTAATAGTTTGCGCAACGTTGTTGCCATCGCT
ACAGGCATCGTGGTGTCACGCTCGTCGTTTGGTATGGCTTCATTCAGCTCCGGTTCCCAACGATCAAGGC
GAGTTACATGATCCCCCATGTTGTGCAAAAAAGCGGTTAGCTCCTTCGGTCCTCCGATCGTTGTCAGAAG
TAAGTTGGCCGCAGTGTTATCACTCATGGTTATGGCAGCACTGCATAATTCTCTTACTGTCATGCCATCC
GTAAGATGCTTTTCTGTGACTGGTGAGTACTCAACCAAGTCATTCTGAGAATAGTGTATGCGGCGACCGA
GTTGCTCTTGCCCGGCGTCAATACGGGATAATACCGCGCCACATAGCAGAACTTTAAAAGTGCTCATCAT
TGGAAAACGTTCTTCGGGGCGAAAACTCTCAAGGATCTTACCGCTGTTGAGATCCAGTTCGATGTAACCC
ACTCGTGCACCCAACTGATCTTCAGCATCTTTTACTTTCACCAGCGTTTCTGGGTGAGCAAAAACAGGAA
GGCAAAATGCCGCAAAAAAGGGAATAAGGGCGACACGGAAATGTTGAATACTCATATTCTTCCTT
Features (pLannotate 1.2.2; 24 found; start..end, strand, type, name):
    119..143     -  CDS            KanR (fragment): aminoglycoside phosphotransferase; aph(3')-Ia; confers resistance to kanamycin
    254..842     +  rep_origin     ori: high-copy-number ColE1/pMB1/pBR322/pUC origin of replication
   1067..1084    +  terminator     rrnB T2 terminator (fragment): transcription terminator T2 from the E. coli rrnB gene
   1109..1128    -  CDS            lacZα (fragment): LacZα fragment of β-galactosidase; lacZ fragment
   1584..1600    +  protein_bind   lac operator: The lac repressor binds to the lac operator to inhibit transcription in E. coli. This inhibition can be relieved by adding lactose or isopropyl-β-D-thiogalactopyranoside (IPTG). lac repressor encoded by lacI
   1843..2146    +  enhancer       CMV enhancer: human cytomegalovirus immediate early enhancer
   2147..2350    +  promoter       CMV promoter: human cytomegalovirus (CMV) immediate early promoter
   2486..2529    +  intron         CMV intron (fragment): modified intron A from human cytomegalovirus
   2581..2599    +  promoter       SP6 promoter: promoter for bacteriophage SP6 RNA polymerase
   2603..2640    +  CDS            IgH signal sequence (fragment): signal sequence from the mouse immunoglobulin heavy chain variable region
   2677..3570    +  CDS            KAZALD1: KAZD1_HUMAN - Experimental evidence at protein level: Swiss-Prot protein existence level 1. Involved in the proliferation of osteoblasts during bone formation and bone regeneration. Promotes matrix assembly (By similarity). From Homo sapiens (Human).
   3667..3846    +  CDS            Comp (fragment): COMP_RAT - Experimental evidence at protein level: Swiss-Prot protein existence level 1. May play a role in the structural integrity of cartilage via its interaction with other extracellular matrix proteins such as the collagens and fibronectin. Can mediate the interaction of chondrocytes with the cartilage extracellular matrix through interaction with cell surface integrin receptors. Could play a role in the pathogenesis of osteoarthritis. Potent suppressor of apoptosis in both primary chondrocytes and transformed cells. Suppresses apoptosis by blocking the activation of caspase-3 and by indu
   3834..5286    +  CDS            SEAP (fragment): secreted alkaline phosphatase from human placenta The natural enzyme has a C-terminal transmembrane sequence that is replaced by a GPI anchor.
   5311..5352    +  CDS            AviTag™ (fragment): peptide tag that allows for enzymatic biotinylation
   5356..5379    +  CDS            8xHis: 8xHis affinity tag
   5525..5636    +  polyA_signal   bGH poly(A) signal: bovine growth hormone polyadenylation signal
   5637..5745    +  rep_origin     f1 ori (fragment): f1 bacteriophage origin of replication; arrow indicates direction of (+) strand synthesis
   5759..6088    +  promoter       SV40 promoter: SV40 enhancer and early promoter
   6136..6183    +  promoter       EM7 promoter: synthetic bacterial promoter&nbsp
   6202..6801    +  CDS            PuroR (fragment): puromycin N-acetyltransferase; pac from Streptomyces; confers resistance to puromycin
   6811..6936    +  CDS            ble (fragment): BLE_KLEPN - Experimental evidence at protein level: Swiss-Prot protein existence level 1. Binding protein with a strong affinity to the bleomycin family of antibiotics. Binds to CL990; an antimitotic-antibiotic compound. From Klebsiella pneumoniae.
   6931..7052    +  polyA_signal   SV40 poly(A) signal: SV40 polyadenylation signal
   7105..7965    -  CDS            AmpR: β-lactamase; bla; confers resistance to ampicillin, carbenicillin, and related antibiotics
   7968..89      -  promoter       AmpR promoter (fragment) (across the origin): bla
