[The description below was written by a language model from this plasmid's Addgene catalogue record and pLannotate feature annotations shown in this document.]
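Description:
pD649-HAsp-KAZALD1-COMP5AP-AviTag-9xHis is a mammalian expression plasmid of about 8 kb, built on the pD649 backbone, for producing human KAZALD1 (also known as KAZD1 or IGFBP-rP10) as a secreted, multimerised fusion protein. It is propagated in E. coli as a high-copy plasmid using a ColE1/pUC-type origin and ampicillin selection through the β-lactamase gene. A partial f1 origin and small remnants of other bacterial elements (KanR, lacZα, rrnB terminator) are also annotated. They appear to be backbone leftovers rather than functional parts.

The CMV enhancer and immediate-early promoter drive expression, followed by a fragment of CMV intron A. An SP6 promoter just upstream of the coding region serves as a sequencing primer site and would allow in vitro transcription. The open reading frame begins with a secretion signal. The name calls it "HAsp", while the annotation software matched it in part to a mouse immunoglobulin heavy-chain leader. KAZALD1 follows, cloned between NotI and AscI sites that are both retained. It is fused at its C terminus to a rat COMP fragment (presumably the pentamerising coiled-coil implied by "COMP5"), human placental alkaline phosphatase, an AviTag for enzymatic biotinylation, and a polyhistidine tag for affinity purification. The name gives this tag as 9xHis, and the annotation detects 8xHis. A bGH polyadenylation signal ends the transcript.

A separate SV40/EM7-driven cassette carries a puromycin resistance sequence, a short ble fragment and an SV40 poly(A) signal, which could allow selection in mammalian cells.

The pentameric alkaline phosphatase format provides high avidity and an enzymatic readout, suiting the protein as a soluble "prey" in the extracellular protein–protein interaction screens for which the collection was made. The depositor notes that some plasmids in the series may carry an IS4-like transposase insertion upstream of the CMV promoter. No such feature is annotated here.
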