Addgene plasmid #157281: pD649-HAsp-KAZALD1-COMP5AP-AviTag-9xHis
Purpose: Mammalian expression of secreted protein fused to COMP5AP-AviTag-9xHis.
Depositing lab: Chris Garcia. Depositing organization: Stanford University. Publication: A Human IgSF Cell-Surface Interactome Reveals a Complex Network of Protein-Protein Interactions. Wojtowicz WM, Vielmetter J, Fernandes RA, Siepe DH, Eastman CL, Chisholm GB, Cox S, Klock H, Anderson PW, Rue SM, Miller JJ, Glaser SM, Bragstad ML, Vance J, Lam AW, Lesley SA, Zinn K, Garcia KC. Cell. 2020 Aug 20;182(4):1027-1043.e17. doi: 10.1016/j.cell.2020.07.025. PubMed 32822567.
Backbone
  Vector backbone: pD649
  Backbone size w/o insert (bp): 7153
  Vector type: Mammalian Expression
Growth in bacteria
  Bacterial resistance: Ampicillin, 100 μg/mL
  Growth temperature: 37°C
  Growth strain: DH5alpha
  Copy number: High Copy
Gene/Insert
  Gene/Insert name: KAZALD1 (alt name: KAZD1)
  Species: H. sapiens (human)
  Insert size (bp): 822
  Entrez Gene: KAZALD1 (a.k.a. BONO1, FKSG28, FKSG40, FLJ24094, IGFBP-rP10)
  Promoter: CMV/SP6
  Tag / fusion protein: COMP5AP-AviTag-9xHis (C terminal on backbone)
  Cloning method: Restriction Enzyme; 5′ cloning site GCGGCCGC (not destroyed); 3′ cloning site GGCGCGCC (not destroyed)
  Sequencing primers: 5′ ATTTAGGTGACACTATAG; 3′ CGTCGCACTCCATCACGGTG
Resource information
  A portion of this plasmid was derived from a plasmid made by: synthesis by ThermoFisher
Terms and licenses: Academic/Nonprofit Terms; Industry Terms: Not Available to Industry
Depositor comments: Some plasmids in this collection may have an IS4-like element ISVsa5 family transposase upstream of the CMV promoter.
How to cite: pD649-HAsp-KAZALD1-COMP5AP-AviTag-9xHis was a gift from Chris Garcia (Addgene plasmid # 157281 ; http://n2t.net/addgene:157281 ; RRID:Addgene_157281)
