>Addgene plasmid #157281 | pD649-HAsp-KAZALD1-COMP5AP-AviTag-9xHis | depositor partial sequence | sequence record 303672 | insert (secreted protein)
AGACCTTCTCCTGGACCTGATTATCTGCGGAGAGGCTGGATGAGACTGCTGGCCGAAGGCGAAGGATGTG
CCCCTTGTAGACCTGAGGAATGTGCCGCTCCTAGAGGCTGTCTGGCCGGAAGAGTTAGAGATGCCTGTGG
CTGTTGCTGGGAGTGCGCCAATCTGGAAGGACAGCTGTGCGATCTGGACCCCAGCGCTCACTTTTATGGA
CACTGTGGCGAGCAGCTGGAATGCAGACTGGATACAGGCGGAGATCTGAGCAGAGGCGAAGTGCCTGAAC
CTCTGTGCGCCTGTAGAAGCCAGTCTCCTCTGTGTGGCTCTGACGGCCACACCTACTCTCAGATCTGCAG
ACTGCAAGAGGCCGCCAGGGCCAGACCTGATGCTAATCTGACAGTGGCCCATCCTGGACCATGTGAATCT
GGCCCTCAGATCGTGTCTCACCCCTACGACACATGGAACGTGACCGGCCAGGATGTGATCTTCGGATGCG
AGGTGTTCGCTTACCCCATGGCCTCTATCGAGTGGCGGAAGGACGGACTGGATATTCAGCTGCCTGGCGA
CGATCCTCACATCAGCGTTCAGTTTAGAGGCGGCCCACAGAGATTCGAAGTGACCGGATGGCTGCAGATT
CAGGCCGTGCGACCTTCTGATGAGGGCACCTATAGATGCCTGGGCAGAAATGCCCTCGGACAGGTGGAAG
CTCCTGCCTCTCTGACTGTGCTGACCCCTGATCAGCTGAACAGCACCGGCATTCCACAGCTGAGATCCCT
GAACCTGGTGCCTGAGGAAGAGGCCGAGAGCGAGGAAAACGACGACTACTAC
